Addgene plasmid #158796: pPP089
Purpose: pRSF-Duet1 derived plasmid containing C-terminally hexa-histidine tagged CasΦ-3 in MCS1 for expression in E. coli and protein purification
Depositing lab: Jennifer Doudna. Depositing organization: University of California, Berkeley. Publication: CRISPR-CasPhi from huge phages is a hypercompact genome editor. Pausch P, Al-Shayeb B, Bisom-Rapp E, Tsuchida CA, Li Z, Cress BF, Knott GJ, Jacobsen SE, Banfield JF, Doudna JA. Science. 2020 Jul 17;369(6501):333-337. doi: 10.1126/science.abb1400. PubMed 32675376.
Backbone
  Vector backbone: pRSF-Duet1
  Vector type: Bacterial Expression
Growth in bacteria
  Bacterial resistance: Kanamycin, 50 μg/mL
  Growth temperature: 37°C
  Growth strain: DH5alpha
  Copy number: High Copy
Gene/Insert
  Gene/Insert name: CasPhi-3
Terms and licenses: Academic/Nonprofit Terms; Industry Terms: Not Available to Industry
How to cite: pPP089 was a gift from Jennifer Doudna (Addgene plasmid # 158796 ; http://n2t.net/addgene:158796 ; RRID:Addgene_158796)
