[The description below was written by a language model from this plasmid's Addgene catalogue record and pLannotate feature annotations shown in this document.]
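Description:
pPP089 is a bacterial expression plasmid of about 6.05 kb built on the pRSF-Duet1 backbone, designed for producing the CRISPR-associated nuclease CasΦ-3 (CasPhi-3) in E. coli for purification. It replicates from the RSF1030 origin, which is compatible with other common origin classes and so allows co-maintenance with additional plasmids in the same cell. It is listed as high copy. Selection is by kanamycin, through an aph(3')-Ia aminoglycoside phosphotransferase gene.

As a Duet vector it carries two T7 promoter/lac operator units and a lacI gene with its own promoter. Transcription therefore depends on a host supplying T7 RNA polymerase, is held in check by lac repressor, and is induced with IPTG. According to the catalogue entry, the CasΦ-3 coding sequence sits in the first multiple cloning site. The annotation tool did not label the gene itself, but the unannotated span between the T7 gene 10 ribosome binding site and the 6xHis tag, roughly 2.3 kb, matches that placement. The histidine tag lies at the downstream end of this span, in agreement with the stated C-terminal hexahistidine fusion used for metal-affinity purification.

The second T7/lac operator cassette appears empty, retaining only backbone remnants such as a partial S-Tag sequence ahead of the T7 terminator. The short hits labelled as tetracycline resistance and SET1 fragments are likely incidental backbone matches rather than functional elements. The associated work describes CasΦ as a hypercompact genome editor from huge phages, and this plasmid supplies recombinant protein for such studies.
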