Features (pLannotate 1.2.2; 18 found; start..end, strand, type, name):
     39..60      -  protein_bind   CAP binding site: CAP binding activates transcription in the presence of cAMP. E. coli catabolite activator protein
     73..1155    -  CDS            lacI: lac repressor; lacI; The lac repressor binds to the lac operator to inhibit transcription in E. coli. This inhibition can be relieved by adding lactose or isopropyl-β-D-thiogalactopyranoside (IPTG).
   1156..1233    -  promoter       lacI promoter: lacI
   1241..1276    -  CDS            TcR (fragment): tetracycline efflux protein; tet; confers resistance to tetracycline
   1279..1297    +  promoter       T7 promoter: promoter for bacteriophage T7 RNA polymerase
   1298..1322    +  protein_bind   lac operator: The lac repressor binds to the lac operator to inhibit transcription in E. coli. This inhibition can be relieved by adding lactose or isopropyl-β-D-thiogalactopyranoside (IPTG). lac repressor encoded by lacI
   1337..1359    +  RBS            RBS: efficient ribosome binding site from bacteriophage T7 gene 10 (Olins and Rangwala, 1989)
   3664..3681    +  CDS            7xHis (fragment): 6xHis affinity tag
   3731..3749    +  promoter       T7 promoter: promoter for bacteriophage T7 RNA polymerase
   3750..3774    +  protein_bind   lac operator: The lac repressor binds to the lac operator to inhibit transcription in E. coli. This inhibition can be relieved by adding lactose or isopropyl-β-D-thiogalactopyranoside (IPTG). lac repressor encoded by lacI
   3883..3924    +  CDS            S-Tag (fragment): affinity and epitope tag derived from pancreatic ribonuclease A
   3954..3971    +  CDS            SET1 (fragment): solubility-enhancement tag derived from T7 phage gene 10B
   3979..4026    +  terminator     T7 terminator: transcription terminator for bacteriophage T7 RNA polymerase
   4190..4247    +  promoter       AmpR promoter (fragment): bla
   4256..5071    -  CDS            KanR: aminoglycoside phosphotransferase; aph(3')-Ia; confers resistance to kanamycin in bacteria or G418 (Geneticin®) in eukaryotes
   5072..5163    -  promoter       AmpR promoter: bla
   5179..5928    -  rep_origin     RSF ori: Plasmids containing the RSF 1030 origin of replication can be propagated in E. coli cells that contain additional plasmids with compatible origins.
   6011..24      -  CDS            TcR (fragment) (across the origin): tetracycline efflux protein; tet; confers resistance to tetracycline
>Addgene plasmid #158796 | pPP089 | addgene full sequence | sequence record 309513 | Addgene NGS Result
AAGGCTCTCAAGGGCATCGGTCGAGATCCCGGTGCCTAATGAGTGAGCTAACTTACATTAATTGCGTTGC
GCTCACTGCCCGCTTTCCAGTCGGGAAACCTGTCGTGCCAGCTGCATTAATGAATCGGCCAACGCGCGGG
GAGAGGCGGTTTGCGTATTGGGCGCCAGGGTGGTTTTTCTTTTCACCAGTGAGACGGGCAACAGCTGATT
GCCCTTCACCGCCTGGCCCTGAGAGAGTTGCAGCAAGCGGTCCACGCTGGTTTGCCCCAGCAGGCGAAAA
TCCTGTTTGATGGTGGTTAACGGCGGGATATAACATGAGCTGTCTTCGGTATCGTCGTATCCCACTACCG
AGATGTCCGCACCAACGCGCAGCCCGGACTCGGTAATGGCGCGCATTGCGCCCAGCGCCATCTGATCGTT
GGCAACCAGCATCGCAGTGGGAACGATGCCCTCATTCAGCATTTGCATGGTTTGTTGAAAACCGGACATG
GCACTCCAGTCGCCTTCCCGTTCCGCTATCGGCTGAATTTGATTGCGAGTGAGATATTTATGCCAGCCAG
CCAGACGCAGACGCGCCGAGACAGAACTTAATGGGCCCGCTAACAGCGCGATTTGCTGGTGACCCAATGC
GACCAGATGCTCCACGCCCAGTCGCGTACCGTCTTCATGGGAGAAAATAATACTGTTGATGGGTGTCTGG
TCAGAGACATCAAGAAATAACGCCGGAACATTAGTGCAGGCAGCTTCCACAGCAATGGCATCCTGGTCAT
CCAGCGGATAGTTAATGATCAGCCCACTGACGCGTTGCGCGAGAAGATTGTGCACCGCCGCTTTACAGGC
TTCGACGCCGCTTCGTTCTACCATCGACACCACCACGCTGGCACCCAGTTGATCGGCGCGAGATTTAATC
GCCGCGACAATTTGCGACGGCGCGTGCAGGGCCAGACTGGAGGTGGCAACGCCAATCAGCAACGACTGTT
TGCCCGCCAGTTGTTGTGCCACGCGGTTGGGAATGTAATTCAGCTCCGCCATCGCCGCTTCCACTTTTTC
CCGCGTTTTCGCAGAAACGTGGCTGGCCTGGTTCACCACGCGGGAAACGGTCTGATAAGAGACACCGGCA
TACTCTGCGACATCGTATAACGTTACTGGTTTCACATTCACCACCCTGAATTGACTCTCTTCCGGGCGCT
ATCATGCCATACCGCGAAAGGTTTTGCGCCATTCGATGGTGTCCGGGATCTCGACGCTCTCCCTTATGCG
ACTCCTGCATTAGGAAATTAATACGACTCACTATAGGGGAATTGTGAGCGGATAACAATTCCCCTGTAGA
AATAATTTTGTTTAACTTTAATAAGGAGATATACCATGGAAAAAGAGATTACTGAGCTAACTAAAATACG
AAGAGAGTTTCCAAATAAGAAATTTTCATCTACGGATATGAAAAAAGCAGGTAAACTTCTAAAGGCAGAA
GGACCTGATGCTGTGCGCGATTTTCTTAATAGCTGTCAAGAAATAATAGGTGATTTTAAACCTCCAGTTA
AAACTAATATTGTTTCTATAAGTAGGCCATTTGAAGAGTGGCCAGTTAGTATGGTTGGAAGAGCTATTCA
AGAATATTATTTTAGTTTGACTAAGGAAGAGTTGGAGTCAGTTCATCCAGGAACTAGTAGTGAAGACCAT
AAATCATTTTTTAATATAACTGGATTGAGCAATTACAATTATACAAGCGTACAGGGATTGAATTTAATAT
TCAAGAATGCAAAGGCTATTTATGATGGCACATTAGTTAAGGCAAATAATAAAAATAAGAAATTAGAAAA
AAAATTCAACGAAATTAATCATAAACGTTCATTAGAGGGTCTGCCTATTATCACTCCAGATTTTGAAGAG
CCATTTGATGAGAATGGTCATTTGAATAATCCTCCTGGAATAAATCGAAATATATATGGTTATCAAGGTT
GTGCGGCAAAGGTTTTTGTTCCATCTAAACACAAGATGGTTTCTTTACCAAAAGAATATGAGGGGTATAA
TAGGGATCCTAATTTATCATTAGCTGGGTTTCGTAATCGTTTGGAAATTCCTGAAGGTGAACCTGGTCAT
GTGCCATGGTTTCAGAGAATGGATATTCCAGAGGGGCAGATTGGACATGTGAACAAAATTCAGCGTTTTA
ATTTTGTACATGGAAAGAACTCTGGTAAGGTAAAGTTTTCAGACAAAACAGGTAGAGTAAAAAGATATCA
TCATTCAAAATATAAAGACGCTACCAAACCATATAAGTTTTTAGAAGAGTCAAAAAAAGTCTCTGCGTTA
GATTCTATTCTCGCTATCATAACTATTGGTGATGATTGGGTAGTTTTTGATATTCGTGGTTTGTATAGAA
ATGTTTTTTATAGAGAGCTTGCCCAAAAAGGTTTAACGGCTGTCCAATTGTTAGATTTGTTTACTGGAGA
TCCTGTAATTGATCCTAAAAAGGGCGTTGTTACATTTTCATATAAAGAGGGTGTTGTTCCTGTATTTTCA
CAAAAGATTGTACCTCGCTTTAAATCTAGGGATACATTAGAAAAACTTACTTCACAAGGACCTGTAGCTT
TATTATCTGTAGATCTTGGACAAAATGAACCTGTAGCAGCTCGTGTATGTTCATTAAAAAACATAAATGA
TAAGATAACTTTAGATAACTCTTGCAGAATTTCATTTTTAGATGATTATAAAAAACAAATTAAAGATTAT
CGTGACAGCTTAGATGAATTAGAGATAAAAATTAGATTAGAGGCTATAAATTCACTAGAGACAAATCAGC
AGGTTGAGATTCGTGATCTGGATGTGTTTTCTGCAGATCGTGCAAAAGCAAATACAGTTGATATGTTTGA
TATAGATCCAAATCTAATTTCATGGGATAGTATGTCAGACGCCCGTGTTTCAACACAGATATCAGATTTG
TATCTAAAAAATGGAGGTGATGAGTCTAGAGTATATTTTGAAATTAATAATAAGCGTATAAAACGATCAG
ATTATAATATTTCACAACTAGTTAGACCAAAATTATCTGATAGTACTAGAAAAAATCTAAATGATTCTAT
TTGGAAATTGAAGAGAACTAGTGAAGAGTATCTTAAACTATCTAAAAGAAAGTTAGAATTATCTAGAGCG
GTTGTTAATTATACAATTCGACAATCTAAATTGTTGAGTGGAATTAATGATATTGTAATTATTCTTGAAG
ATTTAGATGTCAAGAAAAAATTTAACGGACGTGGGATAAGAGATATTGGTTGGGATAATTTTTTCAGTTC
AAGAAAGGAAAATCGTTGGTTTATTCCAGCATTTCATAAAGCTTTTAGTGAATTGAGTAGTAATCGTGGA
TTGTGTGTTATTGAGGTTAATCCTGCTTGGACAAGTGCTACGTGCCCTGATTGTGGATTTTGTAGCAAAG
AAAATAGAGATGGTATTAATTTTACTTGTCGGAAGTGTGGTGTTAGCTATCATGCAGATATTGATGTAGC
CACGCTGAATATTGCTCGGGTGGCTGTTTTGGGAAAGCCAATGTCTGGACCCGCTGATCGCGAGAGGTTA
GGTGATACGAAAAAACCAAGGGTCGCTCGCAGTCGTAAAACTATGAAAAGAAAGGATATTTCAAACAGTA
CGGTGGAAGCTATGGTTACGGCCCATCACCATCACCATCACTAAGTCGAACAGAAAGTAATCGTATTGTA
CACGGCCGCATAATCGAAATTAATACGACTCACTATAGGGGAATTGTGAGCGGATAACAATTCCCCATCT
TAGTATATTAGTTAAGTATAAGAAGGAGATATACATATGGCAGATCTCAATTGGATATCGGCCGGCCACG
CGATCGCTGACGTCGGTACCCTCGAGTCTGGTAAAGAAACCGCTGCTGCGAAATTTGAACGCCAGCACAT
GGACTCGTCTACTAGCGCAGCTTAATTAACCTAGGCTGCTGCCACCGCTGAGCAATAACTAGCATAACCC
CTTGGGGCCTCTAAACGGGTCTTGAGGGGTTTTTTGCTGAAACCTCAGGCATTTGAGAAGCACACGGTCA
CACTGCTTCCGGTAGTCAATAAACCGGTAAACCAGCAATAGACATAAGCGGCTATTTAACGACCCTGCCC
TGAACCGACGACAAGCTGACGACCGGGTCTCCGCAAGTGGCACTTTTCGGGGAAATGTGCGCGGAACCCC
TATTTGTTTATTTTTCTAAATACATTCAAATATGTATCCGCTCATGAATTAATTCTTAGAAAAACTCATC
GAGCATCAAATGAAACTGCAATTTATTCATATCAGGATTATCAATACCATATTTTTGAAAAAGCCGTTTC
TGTAATGAAGGAGAAAACTCACCGAGGCAGTTCCATAGGATGGCAAGATCCTGGTATCGGTCTGCGATTC
CGACTCGTCCAACATCAATACAACCTATTAATTTCCCCTCGTCAAAAATAAGGTTATCAAGTGAGAAATC
ACCATGAGTGACGACTGAATCCGGTGAGAATGGCAAAAGTTTATGCATTTCTTTCCAGACTTGTTCAACA
GGCCAGCCATTACGCTCGTCATCAAAATCACTCGCATCAACCAAACCGTTATTCATTCGTGATTGCGCCT
GAGCGAGACGAAATACGCGGTCGCTGTTAAAAGGACAATTACAAACAGGAATCGAATGCAACCGGCGCAG
GAACACTGCCAGCGCATCAACAATATTTTCACCTGAATCAGGATATTCTTCTAATACCTGGAATGCTGTT
TTCCCGGGGATCGCAGTGGTGAGTAACCATGCATCATCAGGAGTACGGATAAAATGCTTGATGGTCGGAA
GAGGCATAAATTCCGTCAGCCAGTTTAGTCTGACCATCTCATCTGTAACATCATTGGCAACGCTACCTTT
GCCATGTTTCAGAAACAACTCTGGCGCATCGGGCTTCCCATACAATCGATAGATTGTCGCACCTGATTGC
CCGACATTATCGCGAGCCCATTTATACCCATATAAATCAGCATCCATGTTGGAATTTAATCGCGGCCTAG
AGCAAGACGTTTCCCGTTGAATATGGCTCATACTCTTCCTTTTTCAATATTATTGAAGCATTTATCAGGG
TTATTGTCTCATGAGCGGATACATATTTGAATGTATTTAGAAAAATAAACAAATAGGCATGCAGCGCTCT
TCCGCTTCCTCGCTCACTGACTCGCTACGCTCGGTCGTTCGACTGCGGCGAGCGGTGTCAGCTCACTCAA
AAGCGGTAATACGGTTATCCACAGAATCAGGGGATAAAGCCGGAAAGAACATGTGAGCAAAAAGCAAAGC
ACCGGAAGAAGCCAACGCCGCAGGCGTTTTTCCATAGGCTCCGCCCCCCTGACGAGCATCACAAAAATCG
ACGCTCAAGCCAGAGGTGGCGAAACCCGACAGGACTATAAAGATACCAGGCGTTTCCCCCTGGAAGCTCC
CTCGTGCGCTCTCCTGTTCCGACCCTGCCGCTTACCGGATACCTGTCCGCCTTTCTCCCTTCGGGAAGCG
TGGCGCTTTCTCATAGCTCACGCTGTTGGTATCTCAGTTCGGTGTAGGTCGTTCGCTCCAAGCTGGGCTG
TGTGCACGAACCCCCCGTTCAGCCCGACCGCTGCGCCTTATCCGGTAACTATCGTCTTGAGTCCAACCCG
GTAAGACACGACTTATCGCCACTGGCAGCAGCCATTGGTAACTGATTTAGAGGACTTTGTCTTGAAGTTA
TGCACCTGTTAAGGCTAAACTGAAAGAACAGATTTTGGTGAGTGCGGTCCTCCAACCCACTTACCTTGGT
TCAAAGAGTTGGTAGCTCAGCGAACCTTGAGAAAACCACCGTTGGTAGCGGTGGTTTTTCTTTATTTATG
AGATGATGAATCAATCGGTCTATCAAGTCAACGAACAGCTATTCCGTTACTCTAGATTTCAGTGCAATTT
ATCTCTTCAAATGTAGCACCTGAAGTCAGCCCCATACGATATAAGTTGTAATTCTCATGTTAGTCATGCC
CCGCGCCCACCGGAAGGAGCTGACTGGGTTG
